>Addgene plasmid #26415 | pdestMB14 | depositor full sequence | sequence record 12462 | Author sequence
GTGGCACTTTTCGGGGAAATGTGCGCGGAACCCCTATTTGTTTATTTTTCTAAATACATTCAAATATGTA
TCCGCTCATGAGACAATAACCCTGATAAATGCTTCAATAATATTGAAAAAGGAAGAGTATGAGTATTCAA
CATTTCCGTGTCGCCCTTATTCCCTTTTTTGCGGCATTTTGCCTTCCTGTTTTTGCTCACCCAGAAACGC
TGGTGAAAGTAAAAGATGCTGAAGATCAGTTGGGTGCACGAGTGGGTTACATCGAACTGGATCTCAACAG
CGGTAAGATCCTTGAGAGTTTTCGCCCCGAAGAACGTTTTCCAATGATGAGCACTTTTAAAGTTCTGCTA
TGTGGCGCGGTATTATCCCGTATTGACGCCGGGCAAGAGCAACTCGGTCGCCGCATACACTATTCTCAGA
ATGACTTGGTTGAGTACTCACCAGTCACAGAAAAGCATCTTACGGATGGCATGACAGTAAGAGAATTATG
CAGTGCTGCCATAACCATGAGTGATAACACTGCGGCCAACTTACTTCTGACAACGATCGGAGGACCGAAG
GAGCTAACCGCTTTTTTGCACAACATGGGGGATCATGTAACTCGCCTTGATCGTTGGGAACCGGAGCTGA
ATGAAGCCATACCAAACGACGAGCGTGACACCACGATGCCTGTAGCAATGGCAACAACGTTGCGCAAACT
ATTAACTGGCGAACTACTTACTCTAGCTTCCCGGCAACAATTAATAGACTGGATGGAGGCGGATAAAGTT
GCAGGACCACTTCTGCGCTCGGCCCTTCCGGCTGGCTGGTTTATTGCTGATAAATCTGGAGCCGGTGAGC
GTGGGTCTCGCGGTATCATTGCAGCACTGGGGCCAGATGGTAAGCCCTCCCGTATCGTAGTTATCTACAC
GACGGGGAGTCAGGCAACTATGGATGAACGAAATAGACAGATCGCTGAGATAGGTGCCTCACTGATTAAG
CATTGGTAACTGTCAGACCAAGTTTACTCATATATACTTTAGATTGATTTAAAACTTCATTTTTAATTTA
AAAGGATCTAGGTGAAGATCCTTTTTGATAATCTCATGACCAAAATCCCTTAACGTGAGTTTTCGTTCCA
CTGAGCGTCAGACCCCGTAGAAAAGATCAAAGGATCTTCTTGAGATCCTTTTTTTCTGCGCGTAATCTGC
TGCTTGCAAACAAAAAAACCACCGCTACCAGCGGTGGTTTGTTTGCCGGATCAAGAGCTACCAACTCTTT
TTCCGAAGGTAACTGGCTTCAGCAGAGCGCAGATACCAAATACTGTCCTTCTAGTGTAGCCGTAGTTAGG
CCACCACTTCAAGAACTCTGTAGCACCGCCTACATACCTCGCTCTGCTAATCCTGTTACCAGTGGCTGCT
GCCAGTGGCGATAAGTCGTGTCTTACCGGGTTGGACTCAAGACGATAGTTACCGGATAAGGCGCAGCGGT
CGGGCTGAACGGGGGGTTCGTGCACACAGCCCAGCTTGGAGCGAACGACCTACACCGAACTGAGATACCT
ACAGCGTGAGCTATGAGAAAGCGCCACGCTTCCCGAAGGGAGAAAGGCGGACAGGTATCCGGTAAGCGGC
AGGGTCGGAACAGGAGAGCGCACGAGGGAGCTTCCAGGGGGAAACGCCTGGTATCTTTATAGTCCTGTCG
GGTTTCGCCACCTCTGACTTGAGCGTCGATTTTTGTGATGCTCGTCAGGGGGGCGGAGCCTATGGAAAAA
CGCCAGCAACGCGGCCTTTTTACGGTTCCTGGCCTTTTGCTGGCCTTTTGCTCACATGTTCTTTCCTGCG
TTATCCCCTGATTCTGTGGATAACCGTATTACCGCCTTTGAGTGAGCTGATACCGCTCGCCGCAGCCGAA
CGACCGAGCGCAGCGAGTCAGTGAGCGAGGAAGCGGAAGAGCGCCCAATACGCAAACCGCCTCTCCCCGC
GCGTTGGCCGATTCATTAATGCAGCTGGCACGACAGGTTTCCCGACTGGAAAGCGGGCAGTGAGCGCAAC
GCAATTAATGTGAGTTAGCTCACTCATTAGGCACCCCAGGCTTTACACTTTATGCTTCCGGCTCGTATGT
TGTGTGGAATTGTGAGCGGATAACAATTTCACACAGGAAACAGCTATGACCATGATTACGCCAAGCTCGA
AATTAACCCTCACTAAAGGGAACAAAAGCTGGGTACATCAACTTTGTATAGAAAAGTTGAACGAGAAACG
TAAAATGATATAAATATCAATATATTAAATTAGATTTTGCATAAAAAACAGACTACATAATACTGTAAAA
CACAACATATCCAGTCACTATGGCGGCCGCATTAGGCACCCCAGGCTTTACACTTTATGCTTCCGGCTCG
TATAATGTGTGGATTTTGAGTTAGGATCCGTCGAGATTTTCAGGAGCTAAGGAAGCTAAAATGGAGAAAA
AAATCACTGGATATACCACCGTTGATATATCCCAATGGCATCGTAAAGAACATTTTGAGGCATTTCAGTC
AGTTGCTCAATGTACCTATAACCAGACCGTTCAGCTGGATATTACGGCCTTTTTAAAGACCGTAAAGAAA
AATAAGCACAAGTTTTATCCGGCCTTTATTCACATTCTTGCCCGCCTGATGAATGCTCATCCGGAACTCC
GTATGGCAATGAAAGACGGTGAGCTGGTGATATGGGATAGTGTTCACCCTTGTTACACCGTTTTCCATGA
GCAAACTGAAACGTTTTCATCGCTCTGGAGTGAATACCACGACGATTTCCGGCAGTTTCTACACATATAT
TCGCAAGATGTGGCGTGTTACGGTGAAAACCTGGCCTATTTCCCTAAAGGGTTTATTGAGAATATGTTTT
TCGTCTCAGCCAATCCCTGGGTGAGTTTCACCAGTTTTGATTTAAACGTGGCCAATATGGACAACTTCTT
CGCCCCCGTTTTCACCATGGGCAAATATTATACGCAAGGCGACAAGGTGCTGATGCCGCTGGCGATTCAG
GTTCATCATGCCGTTTGTGATGGCTTCCATGTCGGCAGAATGCTTAATGAATTACAACAGTACTGCGATG
AGTGGCAGGCGGGGCGTAATCTAGAGGATCCGGCTTACTAAAAGCCAGATAACAGTATGCGTATTTGCGC
GCTGATTTTTGCGGTATAAGAATATATACTGATATGTATACCCGAAGTATGTCAAAAAGAGGTATGCTAT
GAAGCAGCGTATTACAGTGACAGTTGACAGCGACAGCTATCAGTTGCTCAAGGCATATATGATGTCAATA
TCTCCGGTCTGGTAAGCACAACCATGCAGAATGAAGCCCGTCGTCTGCGTGCCGAACGCTGGAAAGCGGA
AAATCAGGAAGGGATGGCTGAGGTCGCCCGGTTTATTGAAATGAACGGCTCTTTTGCTGACGAGAACAGG
GGCTGGTGAAATGCAGTTTAAGGTTTACACCTATAAAAGAGAGAGCCGTTATCGTCTGTTTGTGGATGTA
CAGAGTGATATTATTGACACGCCCGGGCGACGGATGGTGATCCCCCTGGCCAGTGCACGTCTGCTGTCAG
ATAAAGTCCCCCGTGAACTTTACCCGGTGGTGCATATCGGGGATGAAAGCTGGCGCATGATGACCACCGA
TATGGCCAGTGTGCCGGTCTCCGTTATCGGGGAAGAAGTGGCTGATCTCAGCCACCGCGAAAATGACATC
AAAAACGCCATTAACCTGATGTTCTGGGGAATATAAATGTCAGGCTCCCTTATACACAGCCAGTCTGCAG
GTCGACCATAGTGACTGGATATGTTGTGTTTTACAGTATTATGTAGTCTGTTTTTTATGCAAAATCTAAT
TTAATATATTGATATTTATATCATTTTACGTTTCTCGTTCAACTTTCTTGTACAAAGTTGATGTACCGGT
AGAAAAAATGAGTAAAGGAGAAGAACTTTTCACTGGAGTTGTCCCAATTCTTGTTGAATTAGATGGTGAT
GTTAATGGGCACAAATTTTCTGTCAGTGGAGAGGGTGAAGGTGATGCAACATACGGAAAACTTACCCTTA
AATTTATTTGCACTACTGGAAAACTACCTGTTCCATGGGTAAGTTTAAACATATATATACTAACTAACCC
TGATTATTTAAATTTTCAGCCAACACTTGTCACTACTTTCTGTTATGGTGTTCAATGCTTCTCGAGATAC
CCAGATCATATGAAACGGCATGACTTTTTCAAGAGTGCCATGCCCGAAGGTTATGTACAGGAAAGAACTA
TATTTTTCAAAGATGACGGGAACTACAAGACACGTAAGTTTAAACAGTTCGGTACTAACTAACCATACAT
ATTTAAATTTTCAGGTGCTGAAGTCAAGTTTGAAGGTGATACCCTTGTTAATAGAATCGAGTTAAAAGGT
ATTGATTTTAAAGAAGATGGAAACATTCTTGGACACAAATTGGAATACAACTATAACTCACACAATGTAT
ACATCATGGCAGACAAACAAAAGAATGGAATCAAAGTTGTAAGTTTAAACATGATTTTACTAACTAACTA
ATCTGATTTAAATTTTCAGAACTTCAAAATTAGACACAACATTGAAGATGGAAGCGTTCAACTAGCAGAC
CATTATCAACAAAATACTCCAATTGGCGATGGCCCTGTCCTTTTACCAGACAACCATTACCTGTCCACAC
AATCTGCCCTTTCGAAAGATCCCAACGAAAAGAGAGACCACATGGTCCTTCTTGAGTTTGTAACAGCTGC
TGGGATTACACATGGCATGGATGAACTATACAAATAGCATTCGTAGAATTCCAACTGAGCGCCGGTCGCT
ACCATTACCAACTTGTCTGGTGTCAAAAATAATAGGGGCCGCTGTCATCAGAGTAAGTTTAAACTGAGTT
CTACTAACTAACGAGTAATATTTAAATTTTCAGCATCTCGCGCCCGTGCCTCTGACTTCTAAGTCCAATT
ACTCTTCAACATCCCTACATGCTCTTTCTCCCTGTGCTCCCACCCCCTATTTTTGTTATTATCAAAAAAA
CTTCTTCTTAATTTCTTTGTTTTTTAGCTTCTTTTAAGTCACCTCTAACAATGAAATTGTGTAGATTCAA
AAATAGAATTAATTCGTAATAAAAAGTCGAAAAAAATTGTGCTCCCTCCCCCCATTAATAATAATTCTAT
CCCAAAATCTACACAATGTTCTGTGTACACTTCTTATGTTTTTTTTACTTCTGATAAATTTTTTTTGAAA
CATCATAGAAAAAACCGCACACAAAATACCTTATCATATGTTACGTTTCAGTTTATGACCGCAATTTTTA
TTTCTTCGCACGTCTGGGCCTCTCATGACGTCAAATCATGCTCATCGTGAAAAAGTTTTGGAGTATTTTT
GGAATTTTTCAATCAAGTGAAAGTTTATGAAATTAATTTTCCTGCTTTTGCTTTTTGGGGGTTTCCCCTA
TTGTTTGTCAAGAGTTTCGAGGACGGCGTTTTTCTTGCTAAAATCACAAGTATTGATGAGCACGATGCAA
GAAAGATCGGAAGAAGGTTTGGGTTTGAGGCTCAGTGGAAGGTGAGTAGAAGTTGATAATTTGAAAGTGG
AGTAGTGTCTATGGGGTTTTTGCCTTAAATGACAGAATACATTCCCAATATACCAAACATAACTGTTTCC
TACTAGTCGGCCGTACGGGCCCCCCCTCGAGGTCGACGGTATCGATAAGCTTCAGTAAAAGAAGTAGAAT
TTTATAGTTTTTTTTCTGTTTGAAAAATTCTCCCCATCAATGTTCTTTCAAATAAATACATCACTAATGC
AAAGTATTCTATAACCTCATATCTAAATTCTTCAAAATCTTAACATATCTTATCATTGCTTTAAGTCAAA
CGTAACATTAAAAAAAATGTTTTGGAAAATGTGTCAAGTCTCTCAAAATTCAGTTTTTTAAACCACTCCT
ATAGTCCTATAGTCCTATAGTTACCCATGAAATCCTTATATATTACTGTAAAATGTTTCAAAAACCATTG
GCAAATTGCCAGAACTGAAAATTTCCGGCAAATTGGGGAACCGGCAAATTGCCAATTTGCTGAATTTGCC
GGAAAAACGGTAATTGCCGAAAGTTTTTGACACGAAAATGGCAAATTGTGGTTTTAAAATTTTTTTTTTT
GGAAATTTCAGAATTTCAATTTTAATCGGCAAAACTGTAGGCATCCTAAGAATGTTCCTACATCTATTTT
GAAAAGTAAGCGAATTCTATGAAAATGTCTAAAGAAAATGGGGAAACAATTTCAAAAAGGCACAGTTTCA
AGTGTTTCCGAATTATACTAAATCCCTCTAAAAACTTCCGGCAAATTGATATCCGTAAAAGAGCAAATCC
GCATTTTTGCCGAAAATTAAAATTTCCGACAAATCGGCAAACCGGCAATTTGGCGAAATTTGCCGGAAGG
CAATTGCCGCCCACCCCTGTTCCAGAGGTTCAAACTGGTAGCAAAGCTCAAAATTTCTCAAATTCTCCAA
TTTTTTTTTGAATTTTGGCAGTGTACCAAAATGACATTCAGTCATATTGGTTTATTATAGATTTATTTAG
ATAAAATCCTAAATGATTCTACCTTTAAAGATGCCCACTTTAAAAGTAATGACTCAAACTTCAAATTGCT
CTAAGATTCTATTGAATTACCATCTTTTCCTCTCATTTTCTCTCACTGTCTATTTCATCACAAATTCATC
CCTCTCTCCCTCTCTTTCTCTCTCCCTCTCTCTCTTTCTCTTTGCTCATCATCTGTCATTTTGTCCGTTC
CTCTCTCTGCGCCCTCAGCGTTCCCCACACTCTCTCGCTTCTCTTTTCCTAGACGTCTTCTTTTTTCATC
TTCTTCAGCCCTTTTTCGCCATTTTCCATCTCTGTCAATCATTACGGACGACCCCCATTAATTTTTGGAT
GTGCTCTGCGAGCAAGAGCACACGGAACTCATTTATTTTTTGTTGGAATTTCTTTTTCATTTTAGTTAGT
TAAAAGGTTATTCAGTGCAAAAATTGATTTTTTGCTCTTTTGGTACATTAGAGGGGTTTGAAAGTTTTCC
ATAAAAAGGGTTTCCGGAGTAAAAAATCTAAAAATTTTTACAAACATTTCCAAAAATTTTGGGAACATAT
CTTTTCAAAAACTCAAAAAAAAACGCAAACATCATAAATTTAATCAATTAATTGGATGCGTTCAAATATT
TTAAAAATATTTTTGAATTGCATATTTCTTTACTCATAAAAAAATTATTAATGTTTAAGTAAAAAAAATA
TTTCAGGATTTTAAACAAAAACTGTAAATCCCATAAAACAGTGTTATTTTTTAGTTATTTTTAGTAATTA
TTTGTGAATTAAAAACACATTTTTTTTCAAAATATTCCTTGAATAAATAAAATTGAAAGTGAATTCAAAA
TATTTCACCAATTTTACAAAATTTGAAAATTTGAAAAAATATTTTCTACCAAATTGTGCTCAAAAAATAT
TATTAAGTTCCCAGGAAATTTATGATGAAAACTTGGAATATTTTTGGTAAAATTTTCTCAAAAAATTGAA
AGTTGTCAAAAACACACTAACACTATACCTCGCGGCATAGAAAAAACTGGTGGCCGAATTTTTTAAACCA
ATTTAAATTAAATATATTTTTGCACTTTGTACAAAAAAATTTGAAGTTCCCAGGAAATTCATACGGAAAT
ATTTTCCAGAACTTTTATAATTTTTATTTTAATTCTCAAAATTTACAATAAAAACTTGGAAACCTGAAAT
TTGCTTAAAGAATAACCCTATCCCCCACGGCCTAGAAAATACTGGTGGCCGAATTTTTTCCGCAGCCACA
CCACCTCTAATCTCCAGAGCACTCTCCAAAATTCCCATAATCCCCAAAATTTTCAGCTACAACAGCATAT
ATGAAGGCAGAGCAACAACAACAATCGATCGCACCCGGCTCGGCAACCTTCCCGTCTCAGGTGAGGAAGA
CGCAGAGAAATGAGAGAGAGAGCGTGTTTATGCACGCAGTATACTAACTCCTGATATCCAATTTCATATA
TCGATATGCTTGCTTTCTTTTCTTCTACGTTGAAATTGTTTGAACTTTTCTCAAAAAACGCGGATTTTAG
AGAGACTTAGAGTTGCTCCAAATAAATTTAATTTGCAATTTTGCACTTACTATTAGAATCTACTTTTATA
GCGCTAAAATGACCGAATAACACAGTAGATTTTAAAAGAAAATTTTAAAAATTATTTTTTTGTGCAGTCA
AATTTCGCTAGTTTTTGCCACTCATTTTTGAACATTTGTATATGTGCCTTTCGGTGGTTCAATCAGGGGT
GGCACGTGGTGTCAGAGTGTTCCATTTCGGTTTGATCTACGTTGATCTACAAAAAATGCGGGAGAAGAGA
CGCAGAGTTCTCAACTGATTTCACATGGTTATGAACCAGGGGTGTTCGGCAAATTTGCCGTTTGCCGAGC
TGGGCAAATTTTGAGATTTGCCGCACACCCCTTTTATGAACGTGCTGACGTCACATCTTTTTGGACAAAG
AATTCCCGCATTTTTTGTATATCAAACCGTGATGGGACAGCCTGGCACCACGTGGGGTTGGCGGCAAATG
ATTTTTTCCGACAAATCGGCAAATTGGCAAATTGCCGGAATTTAAAGTTTCTGGCAAATTGTTGATTTGC
CGAAAAAAAATTTCAAAAAGGCACAGTTTTAAGTGTTTCCGTCTTATAAAATATTTCTCTAAAAATTTCC
GGAAAACGGAAAATTGCCGGAAATACAAAGTTTCGTCAAATCGGCAAACCTGCAATTTGCCGAACGGCAA
CTGCCGCCAACACCTGGTTCCCAAAAAAGCGTGCACTGTTTGAATATTAAAAAAAAAATTCACACAAAAA
TAATAAATTGAAATAGGCTAAATTCACATCTATGTACAAAAATTGCATGCCAGCACCGGTCAATTTTCTC
AATTACTTTTTGTCTATTTTTGCCGAACATAATTTGCTGTTTCCTTGGCAGAATACAGAAAACTCTTTTT
TTTTTCAGATGCCCCGACCCCCACCGGTAACCGAACAGGCTATAACCACCGAGGCGGAGCTTCTCGCGAA
AAATCAAATTACACCAAATGATGTGCTAGCTCTTCCAGGAATCACTCAAGGTAAGTGAATATTTGCTCTA
TTGATAAACGCGCCGTGTACTCCACGTGGACAAACATATCAAATTTTCAGGATTCCTATGCTCCCCATCG
GCAAACGTCTATAACATTGAGTTCACCAAATTCCAAATCCGTGACCTCGACACGGAACACGTGCTCTTCG
AAATTGCAAAACCGGAAAATGAGACGGAAGAGAATCTGCAGGCGCAAGCCGAATCGGCAAGATATGTCCG
ATATCGATTTGCGCCGAATTTTCTGAAATTAAAGACGGTCGGCGCGACGGTCGAGTTCAAGGTCGGCGAT
GTGCCGATCACACATTTTCGAATGATTGAACGGCACTTTTTCAAGGATCGTTTATTGAAATGCTTTGATT
TTGAATTTGGATTCTGTATGCCAAATTCGAGAAACAACTGTGAACATATCTATGAATTTCCACAACTTTC
ACAACAACTCAGTGAGTTTGAAGCGGGAAAAATTATTTGAGCTCATTTTGTCAATAGAGCGAATTTTCTA
GGTTTTTAAAAATAAAATAAATATTGACAAAAAGCTGCCCTACAGTAGTTCAAAATGTGAAAACTTGGAG
GAAATTCGAGTTTTCTCTGAGAAGTTTTTGGCGGGTAATTCAAATTTTCTGAGAAAAAAATTAGCCGCGA
GAATTCAAATTTTCTGAGAAAATTATTTGACGGGAAATTCAAAATTTCTGGAAATGTATTGAACATTTGA
GAAATTTTGTTAAAAACTACATTAAACCGATAAAAAAGTTCGCAAATTTTTTTTAAGTGCTCATGGTGCA
TCGAAGAGAAGAATTCTTGCCAAAACTAGCCCATGAAATTAAAAATTATCGCGGAAAAAAACTGACTAAT
TGGAAAGTAAAATGAAATTTGCAAAAAAAAAATATGTTTTTTTGTTGTAAAATTAAAAAAAAAACTGTAT
ATTTTCAGTGGACGACATGATCAATAATCCAAACGAGACCCGCTCCGATAGCTTCTATTTTGTGGAGAAT
AAGCTCGTAATGCACAATAAGGCCGACTACTCGTATGATGCATAATTTCCCGCCGATGGAATAAAACTAA
TAATTTTTCTCGCAATTTATAGAAATCATGTGATTTTCCTACCGCTAAATTTAAAATTTCCTAATTTTTC
ACTATATTTCTCACAAAATGCATTCCGAAAACTCTCATTTTTCAGCTTTTCAATACAAATCCCAATAAAT
GATTTTTCAAATATAATGTTCTCAATTGATATGTTTTATTTGAATGTTGGAAAAAACCATAAAATTAAAA
AAAACTTGAATTATTCAAAAATAATTCGGCCCTTTTACAAAAAATTATCATAAAAATTAAATTTGGAAAA
TCTGTGATTTGTCGCTTTGCCGGAAGTTTCCAATTCCGGCAACTAACCGATTTGCCGATTAGCTAGAAAT
TTCAATTCCGACAATGTGCCGCTTTGCCGATTTGCCGGAAATTTCCAATTCCGGCAATTAACGGACTTGC
CGATTAGCTAGAAATTTAACTTTAGATAAAACTTCTCAACAAAATCAAATTGGAAAGTCAGCGATTTGCC
GCTTTGCCGGAAGTTTTCAGTTCCGGCATCTAACCGATTTGCCGATTTGCCAAAAATGTCAATTCCGAAA
AACTGCCGATTTGCCGCTTTGTCGGAAATTTCAATTCCGACAAATTGCCGATTTGCCGATTTGCCGAACA
TTCCAATTCCGACCATTTGTCGATTTGCCGGAAGTTACCAATTCCGGCAACTAACGGATTTGCCGATTTG
CCGGAAAAAAATTGTTTGTCGCCAACCCTGATTTAAATGACTAATCATGTTGCAAAAGATAACTGCTTGC
ATCAAAAATCCGATCATTGGCATTCCCAACATCTTCTTCATCCAAAACACCACCCTTTTCTTCCACTAAT
CATGAATTCCCGACCAATTGTTATCAGTAGGAGAAGCCTCCTTTTATCTCATTATCAGCAATTGCCTTCT
TCTTCTTCTTCTTTGAATACCATTTGAATGGAGATATCATTTACATAAATCTGCCGCCGAGATTGTGAAG
CAGGAGGAAAAGCTGAAGATACTGATATTATATGTATATTTCATTATTCTTTTTCCACAAAATTTTCCGA
CATTTAATTCCACTTCACTTTCATCGTCTCTTTTTCCCCCATTGTCGCCCCCACTCATTTGTCTTCTTCT
TCAAATACGGGTCAATCACTTTCCGTTTTTTATTCATTTTTTGTTATGTTCGGCTTAACAAATTTGAAGT
ATTGTTAAAATTCTCTAGAGCGGCCGCCACCGCGGTGGAGCTCCAATTCGCCCTATAGTGAGTCGTATTA
CAATTCACTGGCCGTCGTTTTACAACGTCGTGACTGGGAAAACCCTGGCGTTACCCAACTTAATCGCCTT
GCAGCACATCCCCCTTTCGCCAGCTGGCGTAATAGCGAAGAGGCCCGCACCGATCGCCCTTCCCAACAGT
TGCGCAGCCTGAATGGCGAATGGG
[124 nt withheld, positions 11645-11768]
C
[91 nt withheld, positions 11770-11860]
A
[49 nt withheld, positions 11862-11910]
CCTTTGACGTTGGAGTCCACGTTCTTT
[37 nt withheld, positions 11938-11974]
ACCCTATCTCGGTCTATTCTTTTGATTTATAAGGGATTTTGCCGATTTCGGCCTATTGGTTAAAAAATGA
GCTGATTTAACAAAAATTTAACGCGAATTTTAACAAAATATTAACGCTTACAATTTAG
Features (pLannotate 1.2.2; 27 found; start..end, strand, type, name):
     24..128     +  promoter       AmpR promoter: bla
    129..989     +  CDS            AmpR: β-lactamase; bla; confers resistance to ampicillin, carbenicillin, and related antibiotics
   1160..1748    +  rep_origin     ori: high-copy-number ColE1/pMB1/pBR322/pUC origin of replication
   1931..2023    +  CDS            lacI (fragment): lac repressor; lacI; The lac repressor binds to the lac operator to inhibit transcription in E. coli. This inhibition can be relieved by adding lactose or isopropyl-β-D-thiogalactopyranoside (IPTG).
   2036..2057    +  protein_bind   CAP binding site: CAP binding activates transcription in the presence of cAMP. E. coli catabolite activator protein
   2072..2102    +  promoter       lac promoter: promoter for the E. coli lac operon
   2106..2128    +  protein_bind   lac operator (fragment): The lac repressor binds to the lac operator to inhibit transcription in E. coli. This inhibition can be relieved by adding lactose or isopropyl-β-D-thiogalactopyranoside (IPTG). lac repressor encoded by lacI
   2171..2189    +  promoter       T3 promoter: promoter for bacteriophage T3 RNA polymerase
   2209..2229    +  protein_bind   attB4: mutant version of attB; core recombination site for the Gateway® BP reaction BP Clonase™
   2213..2332    +  protein_bind   attR1: mutant version of attR; recombination site for the Gateway® LR reaction LR Clonase™
   2357..2387    +  promoter       lac UV5 promoter: E. coli lac promoter with an "up" mutation
   2411..2440    +  promoter       cat promoter (fragment): promoter of the E. coli cat gene encoding chloramphenicol acetyltransferase
   2441..3121    +  CDS            CmR: chloramphenicol acetyltransferase confers resistance to chloramphenicol
   3278..3436    +  CDS            ccdA (fragment): CCDA_ECO57 - Also known as H, letA. Experimental evidence at protein level: Swiss-Prot protein existence level 1. Antitoxin component of a type II toxin-antitoxin (TA) system which inhibits the post-segregational killing (PSK) of plasmid-free cells, also referred to as a plasmid addiction system. Binds to and blocks the activity of CcdB; will also remove bound CcdB protein from the CcdB-GyrA complex by forming a CcdA-CcdB complex, a process termed rejuvenation. Functions as a transcriptional corepressor for the ccdAB operon, repression also requires CcdB (By similarity). From Escherichia coli
   3441..3746    +  CDS            ccdB: CcdB, a bacterial toxin that poisons DNA gyrase; ccdB; Plasmids containing the ccdB gene cannot be propagated in standard E. coli strains.
   3787..3910    -  protein_bind   attR3: mutant version of attR; recombination site for the Gateway® LR reaction LR Clonase™
   3931..4791    +  CDS            sg25: sg25 is a basic (constitutively fluorescent) green fluorescent protein published in 1997, derived from Aequorea victoria.
   5476..5571    +  CDS            aex-5 (fragment): AEX5_CAEEL - Also known as kpc-3 From Caenorhabditis elegans.
   5686..5722    -  misc_feature   MCS (fragment): pBluescript multiple cloning site
   7911..7970    +  CDS            unc-119 (fragment): UN119_CAEEL - Experimental evidence at protein level: Swiss-Prot protein existence level 1. Myristoyl-binding protein that acts as a cargo adapter: specifically binds the myristoyl moiety of a subset of N-terminally myristoylated proteins and is required for their localization. Plays a key role in ciliary membrane localization of proteins. Required for the establishment or function of the nervous system. From Caenorhabditis elegans.
   9024..9215    +  CDS            unc-119 (fragment): UN119_CAEEL - Experimental evidence at protein level: Swiss-Prot protein existence level 1. Myristoyl-binding protein that acts as a cargo adapter: specifically binds the myristoyl moiety of a subset of N-terminally myristoylated proteins and is required for their localization. Plays a key role in ciliary membrane localization of proteins. Required for the establishment or function of the nervous system. From Caenorhabditis elegans.
   9220..9600    +  CDS            unc-119 (fragment): UN119_CAEEL - Experimental evidence at protein level: Swiss-Prot protein existence level 1. Myristoyl-binding protein that acts as a cargo adapter: specifically binds the myristoyl moiety of a subset of N-terminally myristoylated proteins and is required for their localization. Plays a key role in ciliary membrane localization of proteins. Required for the establishment or function of the nervous system. From Caenorhabditis elegans.
  10091..10192   +  CDS            unc-119 (fragment): UN119_CAEEL - Experimental evidence at protein level: Swiss-Prot protein existence level 1. Myristoyl-binding protein that acts as a cargo adapter: specifically binds the myristoyl moiety of a subset of N-terminally myristoylated proteins and is required for their localization. Plays a key role in ciliary membrane localization of proteins. Required for the establishment or function of the nervous system. From Caenorhabditis elegans.
  11424..11453   -  misc_feature   MCS (fragment): pBluescript multiple cloning site
  11462..11480   -  promoter       T7 promoter: promoter for bacteriophage T7 RNA polymerase
  11483..11640   +  CDS            lacZα (fragment): LacZα fragment of β-galactosidase; lacZ fragment
  11645..12073   +  rep_origin     f1 ori (sequence partly withheld): f1 bacteriophage origin of replication; arrow indicates direction of (+) strand synthesis
