[The description below was written by a language model from this plasmid's Addgene catalogue record and pLannotate feature annotations shown in this document.]
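Description:
pdestMB14 is a Gateway destination vector for making promoter::GFP transcriptional reporters in Caenorhabditis elegans, built on the pDP#MM016b backbone, a pBluescript-type plasmid carrying a genomic unc-119 rescuing fragment. It replicates in E. coli from a high-copy ColE1/pUC origin, also carries an f1 origin, and is selected with ampicillin (bla) together with chloramphenicol, the latter resistance lying inside the Gateway cassette. Because that cassette also encodes the gyrase toxin CcdB, the empty vector must be maintained in a ccdB-tolerant strain.

The payload is an attR4-ccdB-attR2 cassette placed directly upstream of a GFP coding sequence followed by the unc-54 3′ UTR, the latter two taken from pPD95.79. The automated annotation labels the flanking sites as attR1/attB4 and attR3 and calls the fluorescent protein "sg25", and it does not mark the unc-54 3′ UTR. These labels are best read as near-matches to the attR4, attR2 and GFP elements described by the depositor. In an LR reaction, an entry clone carrying a promoter fragment flanked by compatible attL sites replaces the CmR-ccdB segment, so the promoter ends up driving GFP while loss of ccdB allows counter-selection of unrecombined vector in ordinary E. coli. The destination vector itself has no worm promoter upstream of GFP.

The unc-119 fragment, detected as several exon-sized matches across the backbone, serves as the transformation marker, since rescue of the unc-119 mutant phenotype identifies transgenic animals. The vector was developed for the C. elegans Promoterome resource, for systematic analysis of promoter expression patterns in vivo.
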