Addgene plasmid #26415: pdestMB14
Depositing lab: Marc Vidal. Depositing organization: Dana-Farber Cancer Institute. Publication: A first version of the Caenorhabditis elegans Promoterome. Dupuy D, Li QR, Deplancke B, Boxem M, Hao T, Lamesch P, Sequerra R, Bosak S, Doucette-Stamm L, Hope IA, Hill DE, Walhout AJ, Vidal M.. Genome Res. 2004 Oct;14(10B):2169-75. 10.1101/gr.2497604 PubMed 15489340.
Backbone
  Vector backbone: pDP#MM016b
  Backbone size w/o insert (bp): 8623
  Vector type: Bacterial Expression, Worm Expression
Growth in bacteria
  Bacterial resistance: Chloramphenicol and Ampicillin, 25 & 100 μg/mL
  Growth temperature: 37°C
  Growth strain: ccdB Survival
  Growth instructions: ccdB resistant bacteria Ex: DB3.1 E. coli
  Copy number: High Copy
Gene/Insert
  Gene/Insert name: attR4-ccdB-attR2
  Insert size (bp): 3479
  Cloning method: Restriction Enzyme; 5′ cloning site HindIII (unknown if destroyed); 3′ cloning site KpnI (unknown if destroyed)
  Sequencing primers: 5′ unknown
Terms and licenses: Academic/Nonprofit Terms; Industry Terms: Not Available to Industry
Depositor comments: A KpnI-ApaI fragment containing the GFP encoding sequence and the unc-54 3′ UTR from pPD95.79 was cloned into pDP#MM016b. An EcoRV fragment of the attR4-ccdB-attR2 cassette from pDEST-6 (Invitrogen) was cloned into this new construct digested with Acc65I and filled in with Klenow. The unc-119 rescuing fragment present in these vectors can be used as a marker to select transgenic worms.
How to cite: pdestMB14 was a gift from Marc Vidal (Addgene plasmid # 26415 ; http://n2t.net/addgene:26415 ; RRID:Addgene_26415)
