>Addgene plasmid #26415 | pdestMB14 | addgene partial sequence | sequence record 32609 | 26415 with T7
ATTTGTTAAGCCGAACATAACAAAAAATGAATAAAAAACGGAAAGTGATTGACCCGTATTTGAAGAAGAA
GACAAATGAGTGGGGGCGACAATGGGGGAAAAAGAGACGATGAAAGTGAAGTGGAATTAAATGTCGGAAA
ATTTTGTGGAAAAAGAATAATGAAATATACATATAATATCAGTATCTTCAGCTTTTCCTCCTGCTTCACA
ATCTCGGCGGCAGATTTATGTAAATGATATCTCCATTCAAATGGTATTCAAAGAAGAAGAAGAAGAAGGC
AATTGCTGATAATGAGATAAAAGGAGGCTTTTCCTACTGATAACAATTGGTCGGGAATTCATGATTAGTG
GAAGAAAAGGGTGGTGTTTTGGATGAAGAAGATGTTGGGAATGCCAATGATCGGATTTTTGATGCAAGCA
GTTATCTTTTGCAACATGATTAGTCATTTAAATCAGGGTTGGCGACAAACAATTTTTTTCCGGCAAATCG
GCAAATCCGTTAGTTGCCGGAATTGGTAACTTCCGGCAAATCGACAAATGGTCGGAATTGGAATGTTCGG
CAAATCGGCAAATCGGCAATTTGTCGGAATTGAAATTTCCGACAAAGCGGCAAATCGGCAGTTTTTCGGA
ATTGACATTTTTGGCAAATCGGCAAATCGGTTAGATGCCGGAACTGAAAACTTCCGGCAAA
