>Addgene plasmid #26415 | pdestMB14 | addgene partial sequence | sequence record 32610 | 26415 with GFP-F
GACTATACAAATAGCATTCGTAGAATTCCAACTGAGCGCCGGTCGCTACCATTACCAACTTGTCTGGTGT
CAAAAATAATAGGGGCCGCNTGTCATCAGAGTAAGTTTAAACTGAGTTCTACTAACTAACGAGTAATATT
TAAATTTTCAGCATCTCGCGCCCGTGCCTCTGACTTCTAAGTCCAATTACTCTTCAACATCCCTACATGC
TCTTTCTCCCTGTGCTCCCACCCCCTATTTTTGTTATTATCAAAAAACTTCTCTTAATTTCTTTGTTTTT
TAGCTTCTTTTAAGTCACCTCTAACAATG
