>Addgene plasmid #26415 | pdestMB14 | addgene partial sequence | sequence record 45491 | pBluescript-KS 5'-TCGAGGTCGACGGTATC-3'
TTTTTTTCTGTTTGAAAATTCTCCCCATCAATGTTCTTTCAAATAAATACATCACTAATGCAAAGTATTC
TATAACCTCATATCTAAATTCTTCAAAATCTTAACATATCTTATCATTGCTTTAAGTCAAACGTAACATT
AAAAAAAATGTTTTGGAAAATGTGTCAAGTCTCTCAAAATTCAGTTTTTTAAACCACTCCTATAGTCCTA
TAGTCCTATAGTTACCCATGAAATCCTTATATATTACTGTAAAATGTTTCAAAAACCATTGGCAAATTGC
CAGAACTGAAAATTTCCGGCAAATTGGGGAACCGGCAAATTGCCAATTTGCTGAATTTGCCGGAAAAACG
GTAATTGCCGAAAGTTTTTGACACGAAAATGGCAAATTGTGGTTTTAAAATTTTTTTTTTTGGAAATTTC
AGAATTTCAATTTTAATCGGCAAAACTGTAGGCATCCTAAGAATGTTCCTACATCTATTTTGAAAAGTAA
GCGAATTCTATGAAAATGTCTAAAGAAAATGGGGAAACAATTTCAAAAAGGCACAGTTTCAAGTGTTTCC
GAATTATACTAAATCCCTCTAAAAACTTCCGGCAAATTGATATCCGTAAAAGAGCAAATCCGCATTTTTG
CCGAAAATTAAAATTTCCGACAAATCGGCAAACCGGCAATTTGGCGAAATTTGCCGGAAGGCAATTGCCG
CCCACCCCTGTTCCAGAGGTTCAAACTGGTAGCAAAGCTCAAAATTTCTCAAATTCTCCAATTTTTTTTT
GAATTTTGGCAGTGTACCAAAATGACATTCAGTCATATTGGTTTATTATAGATTTATTTAGATAAAATCC
TAAATGATTCTA
