>Addgene plasmid #26415 | pdestMB14 | addgene partial sequence | sequence record 46217 | GFP-rev
CTCATTTTTTCTACCGGTACATCAACTTTGTACAAGAAAGTTGAACGAGAAACGTAAAATGATATAAATA
TCAATATATTAAATTAGATTTTGCATAAAAAACAGACTACATAATACTGTAAAACACAACATATCCAGTC
ACTATGGTCGACCTGCAGACTGGCTGTGTATAAGGGAGCCTGACATTTATATTCCCCAGAACATCAGGTT
AATGGCGTTTTTGATGTCATTTTCGCGGTGGCTGAGATCAGCCACTTCTTCCCCGATAACGGAGACCGGC
ACACTGGCCATATCGGTGGTCATCATGCGCCAGCTTTCATCCCCGATATGCACCACCGGGTAAAGTTCAC
GGGGGACTTTATCTGACAGCAGACGTGCACTGGCCAGGGGGATCACCATCCGTCGCCCGGGCGTGTCAAT
AATATCACTCTGTACATCCACAAACAGACGATAACGGCTCTCTCTTTTATAGGTGTAAACCTTAAACTGC
ATTTCACCAGCCCCTGTTCTCGTCAGCAAAAGAGCCGTTCATTTCAATAAACCGGGCGACCTCAGCCATC
CCTTCCTGATTTTCCGCTTTCCAGCGTTCGGCACGCAGACGACGGGCTTCATTCTGCATGGTTGTGCTTA
CCAGACCGGAGATATTGACATCATATATGCCTTGAGCAACTGATAGCTGTCGCTGTCAACTGTCACTGTA
ATACGCTGCTTCATAGCATACCTCTTTTTGACATACTTCGGGTATACATATCAGTATATATTCTTATACC
GCAAAAATCAGCGCGCAAAATACGCATACTGTTATCTGGCTTTTTAGTATGCCGGATCCTCTAGATTACG
CCCCGCCTGCCACTCATCGCAGTACTGTTGTAATTCATTAAGCATTCTGCCGACATGGAAGCCATCACAA
ACGGCATGATGAACCTGAATCGCCAGCGG
